Addgene plasmid #119604: pC0.203
Purpose: Level 0 part. TSS promoter
Depositing lab: Alistair McCormick. Depositing organization: University of Edinburgh. Publication: CyanoGate: A Modular Cloning Suite for Engineering Cyanobacteria Based on the Plant MoClo Syntax. Vasudevan R, Gale GAR, Schiavon AA, Puzorjov A, Malin J, Gillespie MD, Vavitsas K, Zulkower V, Wang B, Howe CJ, Lea-Smith DJ, McCormick AJ. Plant Physiol. 2019 May;180(1):39-55. doi: 10.1104/pp.18.01401. Epub 2019 Feb 28. PubMed 30819783.
Backbone
  Vector backbone: PICH41295
  Backbone size w/o insert (bp): 2247
  Vector type: Synthetic Biology
Growth in bacteria
  Bacterial resistance: Spectinomycin, 50 μg/mL
  Growth temperature: 37°C
  Growth strain: DH5alpha
  Copy number: High Copy
Gene/Insert
  Gene/Insert name: J23103_TSS
  Species: Synthetic
  Insert size (bp): 31
  Cloning method: Restriction Enzyme; 5′ cloning site BpiI (destroyed during cloning); 3′ cloning site BpiI (destroyed during cloning)
  Sequencing primers: 5′ ttgagtgagctgataccgct; 3′ GTCTCATGAGCGGATACATATTTGAATG
Terms and licenses: Academic/Nonprofit Terms; Industry Terms: Not Available to Industry
Depositor comments: Addgene QC NGS identified sequence discrepancies in the plasmid insert. The plasmid is expected to function as described in the associated publication. Please visit https://www.biorxiv.org/content/10.1101/426700v1 for bioRxiv preprint.
How to cite: pC0.203 was a gift from Alistair McCormick (Addgene plasmid # 119604 ; http://n2t.net/addgene:119604 ; RRID:Addgene_119604)
