[The description below was written by a language model from this plasmid's Addgene catalogue record and pLannotate feature annotations shown in this document.]
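Description:
pC0.203 is a Level 0 part plasmid from the CyanoGate modular cloning suite, a Golden Gate toolkit for engineering cyanobacteria that follows the plant MoClo syntax. It is built on the pICH41295 Level 0 acceptor backbone (about 2.2 kb without insert) and is maintained in E. coli as a high-copy plasmid. The feature table shows a ColE1/pUC-type origin of replication and a complete aadA coding sequence, which provides the spectinomycin (and streptomycin) resistance used for selection. Several other annotations are short fragments: pieces of an RSF origin, lacI, an integrase and a gentamicin resistance gene. These are most likely backbone remnants or partial matches flanking the aadA cassette rather than functional elements.

The payload is a 31 bp synthetic insert named J23103_TSS, described as a "TSS promoter" part. The name points to J23103, a member of the Anderson series of constitutive bacterial promoters, apparently in a form defined relative to the transcription start site, although the record does not explain this further. The short hit annotated as a fragment of the related J23119 promoter probably corresponds to this insert, since the family members share most of their sequence. The part was cloned with BpiI, and both sites were destroyed in the process, as is usual for MoClo Level 0 assembly. Such parts are typically combined with other Level 0 modules in later Golden Gate reactions to build transcription units.

The depositor notes that repository sequencing found discrepancies in the insert, but that the plasmid is still expected to function as published.
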