Features (pLannotate 1.2.2; 8 found; start..end, strand, type, name):
     49..182     +  rep_origin     RSF ori (fragment): Plasmids containing the RSF 1030 origin of replication can be propagated in E. coli cells that contain additional plasmids with compatible origins.
    184..233     +  CDS            lacI (fragment): lac repressor; lacI; The lac repressor binds to the lac operator to inhibit transcription in E. coli. This inhibition can be relieved by adding lactose or isopropyl-β-D-thiogalactopyranoside (IPTG).
    253..275     +  promoter       J23119(SpeI) promoter (fragment): bacterial promoter (Registry of Standard Biological Parts BBa J23119) modified to end with an SpeI site
    409..513     +  promoter       AmpR promoter: bla
    504..584     -  CDS            int (fragment): INT2_ECOLX - Protein inferred from homology: Swiss-Prot protein existence level 3. Putative integrase believed to be involved in the insertion of antibiotic resistance genes into plasmids and transposons. From Escherichia coli.
    672..728     +  CDS            GmR (fragment): gentamycin acetyltransferase; aacC1; confers resistance to gentamycin
    735..1523    +  CDS            aadA: S3AD_ECOLX - Experimental evidence at protein level: Swiss-Prot protein existence level 1. Mediates bacterial resistance to the antibiotics streptomycin and spectinomycin. From Escherichia coli.
   1697..1       +  rep_origin     ori (across the origin): high-copy-number ColE1/pMB1/pBR322/pUC origin of replication
>Addgene plasmid #119604 | pC0.203 | addgene full sequence | sequence record 250741 | Addgene NGS Result
AAACGCCAGCAACGCGGCCTTTTTACGGTTCCTGGCCTTTTGCTGGCCTTTTGCTCACATGTTCTTTCCT
GCGTTATCCCCTGATTCTGTGGATAACCGTATTACCGCCTTTGAGTGAGCTGATACCGCTCGCCGCAGCC
GAACGACCGAGCGCAGCGAGTCAGTGAGCGAGGAAGCGGAAGAGCGCCCAATACGCAAACCGCCTCTCCC
CGCGCGTTGGCCGATTCATTAATCACTCTGTGGTCTCTGGAGTTGACAGCTAGCTCAGTCCTAGGGATTA
TGCTAGCAGAGACCACGAAGTGGCTCTTCAGTGGACGAAAGGGCCTCGTGATACGCCTATTTTTATAGGT
TAATGTCATGATAATAATGGTTTCTTAGACGTCAGGTGGCACTTTTCGGGGAAATGTGCGCGGAACCCCT
ATTTGTTTATTTTTCTAAATACATTCAAATATGTATCCGCTCATGAGACAATAACCCTGATAAATGCTTC
AATAATATTGAAAAAGGAAGAGTATGCGCTCACGCAACTGGTCCAGAACCTTGACCGAACGCAGCGGTGG
TAACGGCGCAGTGGCGGTTTTCATGGCTTGTTATGACTGTTTTTTTTTGGGGTACAGTCTATGCCTCGGG
CATCCAAGCAGCAAGCGCGTTACGCCGTGGGTCGATGTTTGATGTTATGGAGCAGCAACGATGTTACGCA
GCAGGGCAGTCGCCCTAAAACAAAGTTAAACATCATGAGGGAAGCGGTGATCGCCGAAGTATCGACTCAA
CTATCAGAGGTAGTTGGCGTCATCGAGCGCCATCTCGAACCGACGTTGCTGGCCGTACATTTGTACGGCT
CCGCAGTGGATGGCGGCCTGAAGCCACACAGCGATATTGATTTGCTGGTTACGGTGACCGTAAGGCTTGA
TGAAACAACGCGGCGAGCTTTGATCAACGACCTTTTGGAAACTTCGGCTTCCCCTGGAGAGAGCGAGATT
CTCCGCGCTGTAGAAGTCACCATTGTTGTGCACGACGACATCATTCCGTGGCGTTATCCAGCTAAGCGCG
AACTGCAATTTGGAGAATGGCAGCGCAATGACATTCTTGCAGGTATCTTCGAGCCAGCCACGATCGACAT
TGATCTGGCTATCTTGCTGACAAAAGCAAGAGAACATAGCGTTGCCTTGGTAGGTCCAGCGGCGGAGGAA
CTCTTTGATCCGGTTCCTGAACAGGATCTATTTGAGGCGCTAAATGAAACCTTAACGCTATGGAACTCGC
CGCCCGACTGGGCTGGCGATGAGCGAAATGTAGTGCTTACGTTGTCCCGCATTTGGTACAGCGCAGTAAC
CGGCAAAATCGCGCCGAAGGATGTCGCTGCCGACTGGGCAATGGAGCGCCTGCCGGCCCAGTATCAGCCC
GTCATACTTGAAGCTAGACAGGCTTATCTTGGACAAGAAGAAGATCGCTTGGCCTCGCGCGCAGATCAGT
TGGAAGAATTTGTCCATTACGTAAAAGGCGAGATCACCAAGGTAGTCGGCAAATAACTGTCAGACCAAGT
TTACTCATATATACTTTAGATTGATTTAAAACTTCATTTTTAATTTAAAAGGATCTAGGTGAAGATCCTT
TTTGATAATCTCATGACCAAAATCCCTTAACGTGAGTTTTCGTTCCACTGAGCGTCAGACCCCGTAGAAA
AGATCAAAGGATCTTCTTGAGATCCTTTTTTTCTGCGCGTAATCTGCTGCTTGCAAACAAAAAAACCACC
GCTACCAGCGGTGGTTTGTTTGCCGGATCAAGAGCTACCAACTCTTTTTCCGAAGGTAACTGGCTTCAGC
AGAGCGCAGATACCAAATACTGTTCTTCTAGTGTAGCCGTAGTTAGGCCACCACTTCAAGAACTCTGTAG
CACCGCCTACATACCTCGCTCTGCTAATCCTGTTACCAGTGGCTGCTGCCAGTGGCGATAAGTCGTGTCT
TACCGGGTTGGACTCAAGACGATAGTTACCGGATAAGGCGCAGCGGTCGGGCTGAACGGGGGGTTCGTGC
ACACAGCCCAGCTTGGAGCGAACGACCTACACCGAACTGAGATACCTACAGCGTGAGCTATGAGAAAGCG
CCACGCTTCCCGAAGGGAGAAAGGCGGACAGGTATCCGGTAAGCGGCAGGGTCGGAACAGGAGAGCGCAC
GAGGGAGCTTCCAGGGGGAAACGCCTGGTATCTTTATAGTCCTGTCGGGTTTCGCCACCTCTGACTTGAG
CGTCGATTTTTGTGATGCTCTTCAGGGGGGCGGAGCCTATGGAA
