>Addgene plasmid #119604 | pC0.203 | depositor partial sequence | sequence record 248285 | J23103_TSS
CTGATAGCTAGCTCAGTCCTAGGGATTATGC
